Addgene plasmid #160556: pUPD DsRed-CT (GB1183)
Purpose: DsRed for C-terminal fusions
Depositing lab: Diego Orzaez. Depositing organization: Agencia Estatal Consejo Superior de Investigaciones Científicas, M.P.
Backbone
  Vector backbone: pUPD
  Backbone manufacturer: self-made; derived from pGEMT-Easy manufactured by Promega
  Vector type: Synthetic Biology
Growth in bacteria
  Bacterial resistance: Ampicillin, 100 μg/mL
  Growth temperature: 37°C
  Growth strain: DH5alpha
  Copy number: High Copy
Gene/Insert
  Gene/Insert name: DsRed_CT
  Species: Synthetic
  Insert size (bp): 682
  Mutation: BsaI and BsmBI sites removed
  Cloning method: Restriction Enzyme; 5′ cloning site BsmBI (destroyed during cloning); 3′ cloning site BsmBI (destroyed during cloning)
  Sequencing primers: 5′ T7; 3′ SP6
Terms and licenses: Academic/Nonprofit Terms; Industry Terms: Not Available to Industry
Depositor comments: Compatible with GoldenBraid; insert can be released with BsaI
How to cite: pUPD DsRed-CT (GB1183) was a gift from Diego Orzaez (Addgene plasmid # 160556 ; http://n2t.net/addgene:160556 ; RRID:Addgene_160556)
