[The description below was written by a language model from this plasmid's Addgene catalogue record and pLannotate feature annotations shown in this document.]
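Description:
pUPD DsRed-CT (GB1183) is a GoldenBraid-compatible part-domestication plasmid that stores a red fluorescent protein coding sequence as a standardized DNA part for synthetic biology assemblies. The backbone, pUPD, is a self-made entry vector derived from pGEM-T Easy. It is propagated in E. coli at high copy from a ColE1/pUC-type origin and selected with ampicillin through the β-lactamase gene and its native promoter. An f1 phage origin is also present. The remnants of the lac promoter/operator region and lacZα fragment reflect the blue/white screening cassette of the parental cloning vector, interrupted here by the insert. T7 and SP6 promoters flank the cloning site and serve as sequencing primer sites. A short hit to a hornet peptide, the partial lacI and the bom fragment in the automated annotation are most likely spurious or vestigial matches rather than functional elements.

The payload is a 682 bp synthetic DsRed_CT insert, which the feature table identifies as DsRed2, a constitutively fluorescent red protein derived from Discosoma. Internal BsaI and BsmBI sites have been removed so that the part tolerates Type IIS assembly. It was cloned into pUPD using BsmBI sites that were destroyed in the process, and it can be released with BsaI for downstream assembly. No promoter intended to drive expression of the insert and no terminator are annotated, so the plasmid is a source of a coding module rather than an expression construct. The stated purpose is C-terminal fusions, that is, placing DsRed at the C-terminal end of a protein of interest within a multipart transcriptional unit. The record does not specify the overhangs or the eventual host organism.
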