Features (pLannotate 1.2.2; 14 found; start..end, strand, type, name):
     25..87      -  CDS            VESPI_VESMG (fragment): Experimental evidence at protein level: Swiss-Prot protein existence level 1. Shows contractile activity on isolated ileum smooth muscle. From Vespa magnifica (Hornet).
     99..117     -  promoter       SP6 promoter: promoter for bacteriophage SP6 RNA polymerase
    159..175     -  protein_bind   lac operator: The lac repressor binds to the lac operator to inhibit transcription in E. coli. This inhibition can be relieved by adding lactose or isopropyl-β-D-thiogalactopyranoside (IPTG). lac repressor encoded by lacI
    183..213     -  promoter       lac promoter: promoter for the E. coli lac operon
    228..249     -  protein_bind   CAP binding site: CAP binding activates transcription in the presence of cAMP. E. coli catabolite activator protein
    262..354     -  CDS            lacI (fragment): lac repressor; lacI; The lac repressor binds to the lac operator to inhibit transcription in E. coli. This inhibition can be relieved by adding lactose or isopropyl-β-D-thiogalactopyranoside (IPTG).
    537..1125    -  rep_origin     ori: high-copy-number ColE1/pMB1/pBR322/pUC origin of replication
   1296..2156    -  CDS            AmpR: β-lactamase; bla; confers resistance to ampicillin, carbenicillin, and related antibiotics
   2157..2261    -  promoter       AmpR promoter: bla
   2288..2338    +  misc_feature   bom (fragment): basis of mobility region from pBR322
   2339..2794    -  rep_origin     f1 ori (sequence partly withheld): f1 bacteriophage origin of replication; arrow indicates direction of (+) strand synthesis
   2798..2955    -  CDS            lacZα (fragment): LacZα fragment of β-galactosidase; lacZ fragment
   2958..2976    +  promoter       T7 promoter: promoter for bacteriophage T7 RNA polymerase
   3058..3732    +  CDS            DsRed2: DsRed2 is a basic (constitutively fluorescent) red fluorescent protein published in 2006, derived from Discosoma sp..
>Addgene plasmid #160556 | pUPD DsRed-CT (GB1183) | addgene full sequence | sequence record 319285 | Addgene NGS Result
CGAGACCACTCATCGCCCAATCACTAGTGAATTCGCGGCCGCCTGCAGGTCGACCATATGGGAGAGCTCC
CAACGCGTTGGATGCATAGCTTGAGTATTCTATAGTGTCACCTAAATAGCTTGGCGTAATCATGGTCATA
GCTGTTTCCTGTGTGAAATTGTTATCCGCTCACAATTCCACACAACATACGAGCCGGAAGCATAAAGTGT
AAAGCCTGGGGTGCCTAATGAGTGAGCTAACTCACATTAATTGCGTTGCGCTCACTGCCCGCTTTCCAGT
CGGGAAACCTGTCGTGCCAGCTGCATTAATGAATCGGCCAACGCGCGGGGAGAGGCGGTTTGCGTATTGG
GCGCTCTTCCGCTTCCTCGCTCACTGACTCGCTGCGCTCGGTCGTTCGGCTGCGGCGAGCGGTATCAGCT
CACTCAAAGGCGGTAATACGGTTATCCACAGAATCAGGGGATAACGCAGGAAAGAACATGTGAGCAAAAG
GCCAGCAAAAGGCCAGGAACCGTAAAAAGGCCGCGTTGCTGGCGTTTTTCCATAGGCTCCGCCCCCCTGA
CGAGCATCACAAAAATCGACGCTCAAGTCAGAGGTGGCGAAACCCGACAGGACTATAAAGATACCAGGCG
TTTCCCCCTGGAAGCTCCCTCGTGCGCTCTCCTGTTCCGACCCTGCCGCTTACCGGATACCTGTCCGCCT
TTCTCCCTTCGGGAAGCGTGGCGCTTTCTCATAGCTCACGCTGTAGGTATCTCAGTTCGGTGTAGGTCGT
TCGCTCCAAGCTGGGCTGTGTGCACGAACCCCCCGTTCAGCCCGACCGCTGCGCCTTATCCGGTAACTAT
CGTCTTGAGTCCAACCCGGTAAGACACGACTTATCGCCACTGGCAGCAGCCACTGGTAACAGGATTAGCA
GAGCGAGGTATGTAGGCGGTGCTACAGAGTTCTTGAAGTGGTGGCCTAACTACGGCTACACTAGAAGAAC
AGTATTTGGTATCTGCGCTCTGCTGAAGCCAGTTACCTTCGGAAAAAGAGTTGGTAGCTCTTGATCCGGC
AAACAAACCACCGCTGGTAGCGGTGGTTTTTTTGTTTGCAAGCAGCAGATTACGCGCAGAAAAAAAGGAT
CTCAAGAAGATCCTTTGATCTTTTCTACGGGGTCTGACGCTCAGTGGAACGAAAACTCACGTTAAGGGAT
TTTGGTCATGAGATTATCAAAAAGGATCTTCACCTAGATCCTTTTAAATTAAAAATGAAGTTTTAAATCA
ATCTAAAGTATATATGAGTAAACTTGGTCTGACAGTTACCAATGCTTAATCAGTGAGGCACCTATCTCAG
CGATCTGTCTATTTCGTTCATCCATAGTTGCCTGACTCCCCGTCGTGTAGATAACTACGATACGGGAGGG
CTTACCATCTGGCCCCAGTGCTGCAATGATACCGCGCGACCCACGCTCACCGGCTCCAGATTTATCAGCA
ATAAACCAGCCAGCCGGAAGGGCCGAGCGCAGAAGTGGTCCTGCAACTTTATCCGCCTCCATCCAGTCTA
TTAATTGTTGCCGGGAAGCTAGAGTAAGTAGTTCGCCAGTTAATAGTTTGCGCAACGTTGTTGCCATTGC
TACAGGCATCGTGGTGTCACGCTCGTCGTTTGGTATGGCTTCATTCAGCTCCGGTTCCCAACGATCAAGG
CGAGTTACATGATCCCCCATGTTGTGCAAAAAAGCGGTTAGCTCCTTCGGTCCTCCGATCGTTGTCAGAA
GTAAGTTGGCCGCAGTGTTATCACTCATGGTTATGGCAGCACTGCATAATTCTCTTACTGTCATGCCATC
CGTAAGATGCTTTTCTGTGACTGGTGAGTACTCAACCAAGTCATTCTGAGAATAGTGTATGCGGCGACCG
AGTTGCTCTTGCCCGGCGTCAATACGGGATAATACCGCGCCACATAGCAGAACTTTAAAAGTGCTCATCA
TTGGAAAACGTTCTTCGGGGCGAAAACTCTCAAGGATCTTACCGCTGTTGAGATCCAGTTCGATGTAACC
CACTCGTGCACCCAACTGATCTTCAGCATCTTTTACTTTCACCAGCGTTTCTGGGTGAGCAAAAACAGGA
AGGCAAAATGCCGCAAAAAAGGGAATAAGGGCGACACGGAAATGTTGAATACTCATACTCTTCCTTTTTC
AATATTATTGAAGCATTTATCAGGGTTATTGTCTCATGAGCGGATACATATTTGAATGTATTTAGAAAAA
TAAACAAATAGGGGTTCCGCGCACATTTCCCCGAAAAGTGCCACCTGATGCGGTGTGAAATACCGCACAG
ATGCGTAAGGAGAAAATACCGCATCAGGAAATTGTAAGCGTTAATATTTTGTTAAAATTCGCGTTAAATT
TTTGTTAAATCAGCTCATTTTTTAACCAATAGGCCGAAATCGGCAAAATCCCTTATAAATCAAAAGAATA
GACCGAGATAGGGT
[37 nt withheld, positions 2465-2501]
AAAGAACGTGGACTCCAACGTCAAAGGGCGAAAAACCGTCTATCAGGGCGCTGGCCCACTACGTGAACCA
TCACCCT
[91 nt withheld, positions 2579-2669]
G
[124 nt withheld, positions 2671-2794]
CCATTCGCCATTCAGGCTGCGCAACTGTTGGGAAGGGCGATCGGTGCGGGCCTCTTCGCTATTACGCCAG
CTGGCGAAAGGGGGATGTGCTGCAAGGCGATTAAGTTGGGTAACGCCAGGGTTTTCCCAGTCACGACGTT
GTAAAACGACGGCCAGTGAATTGTAATACGACTCACTATAGGGCGAATTGGGCCCGACGTCGCATGCTCC
CGGCCGCCATGGCGGCCGCGGGAATTCGATTGGGCGATGAGTGGTCTCGTTCGATGGCCTCCTCCGAGAA
CGTCATCACCGAGTTCATGCGCTTCAAGGTGCGCATGGAGGGCACCGTGAACGGCCACGAGTTCGAGATC
GAGGGCGAGGGCGAGGGCCGCCCCTACGAGGGCCACAACACCGTGAAGCTGAAGGTGACCAAGGGCGGCC
CCCTGCCCTTCGCCTGGGACATCCTGTCCCCCCAGTTCCAGTACGGCTCCAAGGTGTACGTGAAGCACCC
CGCCGACATCCCCGACTACAAGAAGCTGTCCTTCCCCGAGGGCTTCAAGTGGGAGCGCGTGATGAACTTC
GAGGACGGCGGCGTGGCGACCGTGACCCAGGACTCCTCCCTGCAGGACGGCTGCTTCATCTACAAGGTGA
AGTTCATCGGCGTGAACTTCCCCTCCGACGGCCCCGTGATGCAGAAGAAGACGATGGGCTGGGAGGCCTC
CACCGAGCGCCTGTACCCCCGCGACGGCGTGCTGAAGGGCGAGACACACAAGGCCCTGAAGCTGAAGGAC
GGCGGCCACTACCTGGTGGAGTTCAAGTCCATCTACATGGCCAAGAAGCCCGTGCAGCTGCCCGGCTACT
ACTACGTGGACGCCAAGCTGGACATCACCTCCCACAACGAGGACTACACCATCGTGGAGCAGTACGAGCG
CACCGAGGGCCGCCACCACCTGTTCCTGTAGGCTT
